Addgene plasmid #99133: pAAV-CAG-fDIO-mNeonGreen
Purpose: An AAV genome with Flp recombinase-dependent expression of mNeonGreen from the CAG promoter
Depositing lab: Viviana Gradinaru. Publication: Engineered AAVs for efficient noninvasive gene delivery to the central and peripheral nervous systems. Chan KY, Jang MJ, Yoo BB, Greenbaum A, Ravi N, Wu WL, Sanchez-Guardado L, Lois C, Mazmanian SK, Deverman BE, Gradinaru V. Nat Neurosci. 2017 Aug;20(8):1172-1179. doi: 10.1038/nn.4593. Epub 2017 Jun 26. PubMed 28671695.
Backbone
  Vector backbone: pAAV
  Vector type: Mammalian Expression, AAV
Growth in bacteria
  Bacterial resistance: Ampicillin, 100 μg/mL
  Growth temperature: 37°C
  Growth strain: NEB Stable
  Copy number: High Copy
Gene/Insert
  Gene/Insert name: fDIO-mNeonGreen
  Insert size (bp): 3570
  Promoter: CAG
  Cloning method: Restriction Enzyme; 5′ cloning site AscI (not destroyed); 3′ cloning site NheI (not destroyed)
Terms and licenses: Academic/Nonprofit Terms; Industry Terms: Not Available to Industry
How to cite: pAAV-CAG-fDIO-mNeonGreen was a gift from Viviana Gradinaru (Addgene plasmid # 99133 ; http://n2t.net/addgene:99133 ; RRID:Addgene_99133) For viral preps, please replace (Addgene plasmid # 99133) in the above sentence with: (Addgene viral prep # 99133-AAV1)
