[The description below was written by a language model from this plasmid's Addgene catalogue record and pLannotate feature annotations shown in this document.]
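Description:
pAAV-CAG-fDIO-mNeonGreen is an AAV transfer plasmid (pAAV backbone, about 6.2 kb in the sequenced record) that carries a recombinant AAV genome for Flp recombinase-dependent expression of the green/yellow fluorescent protein mNeonGreen in mammalian cells. It is maintained in bacteria as a high-copy plasmid through a ColE1/pUC-type origin with ampicillin selection (AmpR under its own bla promoter), and it also contains an f1 phage origin. The recorded growth strain is a recombination-deficient type commonly chosen to preserve the repeat-rich AAV2 inverted terminal repeats. The annotation detects a complete AAV2 ITR downstream of the cassette but only short ITR fragments upstream. This is common in sequencing and annotation of these hairpin-forming repeats, although the record does not say whether the left ITR is intact.

Between the ITRs, the CAG promoter (CMV enhancer, chicken β-actin promoter and a chimeric β-actin/β-globin intron) drives the fDIO cassette, in which the mNeonGreen coding sequence sits in the antisense orientation relative to the promoter. It is flanked by FRT sites in opposing orientations. The annotation identifies one minimal FRT on each side, adjacent to short sequences labelled as β-globin intron fragments, which may be variant Flp target sites of a double-inverted design, though the table does not confirm this. Without Flp no functional transcript is made. Flp inverts the cassette, placing mNeonGreen in the sense orientation. A WPRE enhances transcript expression, and the human growth hormone polyadenylation signal terminates the transcript.

The plasmid is used to package AAV vectors for labelling Flp-expressing cell populations. It comes from work on engineered capsids for noninvasive gene delivery to the central and peripheral nervous systems.
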