Features (pLannotate 1.2.2; 24 found; start..end, strand, type, name):
     12..39      +  repeat_region  AAV2 ITR (fragment): inverted terminal repeat of adeno-associated virus serotype 2 inverted
     68..95      +  repeat_region  AAV2 ITR (fragment): inverted terminal repeat of adeno-associated virus serotype 2 inverted
    210..513     +  enhancer       CMV enhancer: human cytomegalovirus immediate early enhancer
    515..792     +  promoter       chicken β-actin promoter: No description available
    793..928     +  intron         hybrid intron (fragment): hybrid between chicken β-actin (CBA) and minute virus of mice (MMV) introns (Gray et al., 2011)
    993..1198    +  intron         chimeric intron (fragment): chimera between introns from chicken β-actin and rabbit β-globin
   1196..1258    +  CDS            HBB (fragment): HBB_LEPEU - Experimental evidence at protein level: Swiss-Prot protein existence level 1. Involved in oxygen transport from the lung to the various peripheral tissues. From Lepus europaeus (European hare).
   1268..1285    +  misc_feature   MCS (fragment): pUC18/19 multiple cloning site
   1292..1325    +  protein_bind   FRT (minimal): supports FLP-mediated excision but not integration (Turan and Bode, 2011) FLP recombinase from the Saccharomyces cerevisiae 2μ plasmid
   1326..1375    -  intron         β-globin intron (fragment): internally truncated intron from human β-globin
   1421..2128    -  CDS            mNeonGreen: mNeonGreen is a basic (constitutively fluorescent) green/yellow fluorescent protein published in 2013, derived from Branchiostoma lanceolatum. It is reported to be a very rapidly-maturing monomer with moderate acid sensitivity.
   2141..2174    -  protein_bind   FRT (minimal): supports FLP-mediated excision but not integration (Turan and Bode, 2011) FLP recombinase from the Saccharomyces cerevisiae 2μ plasmid
   2175..2225    -  intron         β-globin intron (fragment): internally truncated intron from human β-globin
   2259..2283    +  misc_feature   MCS (fragment): pBluescript multiple cloning site
   2283..2871    +  misc_feature   WPRE: woodchuck hepatitis virus posttranscriptional regulatory element
   2903..3379    +  polyA_signal   hGH poly(A) signal: human growth hormone polyadenylation signal
   3419..3559    +  repeat_region  AAV2 ITR: inverted terminal repeat of adeno-associated virus serotype 2 inverted
   3564..3615    -  misc_feature   bom (fragment): basis of mobility region from pBR322
   3634..4089    +  rep_origin     f1 ori (sequence partly withheld): f1 bacteriophage origin of replication; arrow indicates direction of (+) strand synthesis
   4090..4139    -  misc_feature   bom (fragment): basis of mobility region from pBR322
   4241..4276    -  CDS            rop (fragment): Rop protein, which maintains plasmids at low copy number; rop
   4371..4475    +  promoter       AmpR promoter: bla
   4476..5336    +  CDS            AmpR: β-lactamase; bla; confers resistance to ampicillin, carbenicillin, and related antibiotics
   5507..6095    +  rep_origin     ori: high-copy-number ColE1/pMB1/pBR322/pUC origin of replication
>Addgene plasmid #99133 | pAAV-CAG-fDIO-mNeonGreen | addgene full sequence | sequence record 191157 | Addgene NGS Result
CCTGCAGGCAGCTGCGCGCTCGCTCGCTCACTGAGGCCGCCCGGGCGTCGGGCGACCTTTGGTCGCCCGG
CCTCAGTGAGCGAGCGAGCGCGCAGAGAGGGAGTGGCCAACTCCATCACTAGGGGTTCCTGCGGCCGCAC
GCGTAACACTAGTTATTAATAGTAATCAATTACGGGGTCATTAGTTCATAGCCCATATATGGAGTTCCGC
GTTACATAACTTACGGTAAATGGCCCGCCTGGCTGACCGCCCAACGACCCCCGCCCATTGACGTCAATAA
TGACGTATGTTCCCATAGTAACGCCAATAGGGACTTTCCATTGACGTCAATGGGTGGAGTATTTACGGTA
AACTGCCCACTTGGCAGTACATCAAGTGTATCATATGCCAAGTACGCCCCCTATTGACGTCAATGACGGT
AAATGGCCCGCCTGGCATTATGCCCAGTACATGACCTTATGGGACTTTCCTACTTGGCAGTACATCTACG
TATTAGTCATCGCTATTACCATGGTCGAGGTGAGCCCCACGTTCTGCTTCACTCTCCCCATCTCCCCCCC
CTCCCCACCCCCAATTTTGTATTTATTTATTTTTTAATTATTTTGTGCAGCGATGGGGGCGGGGGGGGGG
GGGGGGCGCGCGCCAGGCGGGGCGGGGCGGGGCGAGGGGCGGGGCGGGGCGAGGCGGAGAGGTGCGGCGG
CAGCCAATCAGAGCGGCGCGCTCCGAAAGTTTCCTTTTATGGCGAGGCGGCGGCGGCGGCGGCCCTATAA
AAAGCGAAGCGCGCGGCGGGCGGGAGTCGCTGCGCGCTGCCTTCGCCCCGTGCCCCGCTCCGCCGCCGCC
TCGCGCCGCCCGCCCCGGCTCTGACTGACCGCGTTACTCCCACAGGTGAGCGGGCGGGACGGCCCTTCTC
CTCCGGGCTGTAATTAGCGCTTGGTTTAATGACGGCTTGTTTCTTTTCTGTGGCTGCGTGAAAGCCTTGA
GGGGCTCCGGGAGCGCCGGCAGGAAGGAAATGGGCGGGGAGGGCCTTCGTGCGTCGCCGCGCCGCCGTCC
CCTTCTCCCTCTCCAGCCTCGGGGCTGTCCGCGGGGGGACGGCTGCCTTCGGGGGGGACGGGGCAGGGCG
GGGTTCGGCTTCTGGCGTGTGACCGGCGGCTCTAGAGCCTCTGCTAACCATGTTCATGCCTTCTTCTTTT
TCCTACAGCTCCTGGGCAACGTGCTGGTTATTGTGCTGTCTCATCATTTTGGCAAAGAATTGCGGCCCAA
CGGTACCGGATCCTCTAGAGTCGACTCCGGAGAAGTTCCTATTCTCTAGAAAGTATAGGAACTTCGCAGA
ATGGTAGCTGGATTGTAGCTGCTATTAGCAATATGAAACCTCTTAGAAGTTCCTATTCTTCAAAAGGTAT
AGGAACTTCGGCGCGCCTCACTTGTACAGCTCGTCCATGCCCATCACATCGGTAAAGGCCTTTTGCCACT
CCTTGAAGTTGAGCTCGGTCTTGGAGTGCTTGAGCTCCGTCTTACGGAACACGTACATCGGCTGGTTCTT
CAGATAGTTAGCCGCCATTGGCTTGGCAAAGGTGTAGGTGGTCCGCGCAGTGCTCCGGTAGCGCTTGCCA
TTTCCAGTGGTGTAACTCCACTTAAAGGTACTGATGATGGTTTTGTCGTTGGGGTAAGTCTTCTTCGACC
TGCACCAGTCCGCAGCGGTCAGCGAGTTGGTCATCACAGGACCGTCAGCAGGGAAACCAGTCCCCTTCAC
CTGGGCCTCTCCTTTGATGTGGCTTCCCTCGTAGGTGTAGCGGTAGTTAACAGTAAGGGAGGCACCATCT
TCAAACTGCATTGTGCGATGGACTTGGTATCCGGAGCCATCTACCATGGCGGCCTGGAAAGGCGACATCC
CGTCAGGGTAGGGCAGGTACTGATGGAAGCCATACCCGATATGAGGGACCAGAATCCAGGGGGAGAACTG
GAGGTCACCCTTGGTGGACTTCAGGTTTAACTCCTCATAACCATCATTTGGATTGCCGGTGCCCTGACCC
ACCATGTCAAAGTCCACACCGTTGATGGAGCCAAAGATGTGTAACTCATGTGTCGCTGGGAGAGAGGCCA
TGTTATCCTCCTCGCCCTTGCTCACCATGGTGGCGCTAGCGAAGTTCCTATACTTTCTAGAGAATAGGAA
CTTCTTGCCTTAACCCAGAAATTATCACTGTTATTCTTTAGAATGGTGCAAAGAGAAGTTCCTATACCTT
TTGAAGAATAGGAACTTCGAATTCGATATCAAGCTTATCGATAATCAACCTCTGGATTACAAAATTTGTG
AAAGATTGACTGGTATTCTTAACTATGTTGCTCCTTTTACGCTATGTGGATACGCTGCTTTAATGCCTTT
GTATCATGCTATTGCTTCCCGTATGGCTTTCATTTTCTCCTCCTTGTATAAATCCTGGTTGCTGTCTCTT
TATGAGGAGTTGTGGCCCGTTGTCAGGCAACGTGGCGTGGTGTGCACTGTGTTTGCTGACGCAACCCCCA
CTGGTTGGGGCATTGCCACCACCTGTCAGCTCCTTTCCGGGACTTTCGCTTTCCCCCTCCCTATTGCCAC
GGCGGAACTCATCGCCGCCTGCCTTGCCCGCTGCTGGACAGGGGCTCGGCTGTTGGGCACTGACAATTCC
GTGGTGTTGTCGGGGAAATCATCGTCCTTTCCTTGGCTGCTCGCCTATGTTGCCACCTGGATTCTGCGCG
GGACGTCCTTCTGCTACGTCCCTTCGGCCCTCAATCCAGCGGACCTTCCTTCCCGCGGCCTGCTGCCGGC
TCTGCGGCCTCTTCCGCGTCTTCGCCTTCGCCCTCAGACGAGTCGGATCTCCCTTTGGGCCGCCTCCCCG
CATCGATACCGAGCGCTGCTCGAGAGATCTACGGGTGGCATCCCTGTGACCCCTCCCCAGTGCCTCTCCT
GGCCCTGGAAGTTGCCACTCCAGTGCCCACCAGCCTTGTCCTAATAAAATTAAGTTGCATCATTTTGTCT
GACTAGGTGTCCTTCTATAATATTATGGGGTGGAGGGGGGTGGTATGGAGCAAGGGGCAAGTTGGGAAGA
CAACCTGTAGGGCCTGCGGGGTCTATTGGGAACCAAGCTGGAGTGCAGTGGCACAATCTTGGCTCACTGC
AATCTCCGCCTCCTGGGTTCAAGCGATTCTCCTGCCTCAGCCTCCCGAGTTGTTGGGATTCCAGGCATGC
ATGACCAGGCTCAGCTAATTTTTGTTTTTTTGGTAGAGACGGGGTTTCACCATATTGGCCAGGCTGGTCT
CCAACTCCTAATCTCAGGTGATCTACCCACCTTGGCCTCCCAAATTGCTGGGATTACAGGCGTGAACCAC
TGCTCCCTTCCCTGTCCTTCTGATTTTGTAGGTAACCACGTGCGGACCGAGCGGCCGCAGGAACCCCTAG
TGATGGAGTTGGCCACTCCCTCTCTGCGCGCTCGCTCGCTCACTGAGGCCGGGCGACCAAAGGTCGCCCG
ACGCCCGGGCTTTGCCCGGGCGGCCTCAGTGAGCGAGCGAGCGCGCAGCTGCCTGCAGGGGCGCCTGATG
CGGTATTTTCTCCTTACGCATCTGTGCGGTATTTCACACCGCATA
[95 nt withheld, positions 3616-3710]
T
[46 nt withheld, positions 3712-3757]
C
[141 nt withheld, positions 3759-3899]
CCTTTGACGTTGGAGTCCACGTTCTTT
[37 nt withheld, positions 3927-3963]
ACTCTATCTCGGGCTATTCTTTTGATTTATAAGGGATTTTGCCGATTTCGGTCTATTGGTTAAAAAATGA
GCTGATTTAACAAAAATTTAACGCGAATTTTAACAAAATATTAACGTTTACAATTTTATGGTGCACTCTC
AGTACAATCTGCTCTGATGCCGCATAGTTAAGCCAGCCCCGACACCCGCCAACACCCGCTGACGCGCCCT
GACGGGCTTGTCTGCTCCCGGCATCCGCTTACAGACAAGCTGTGACCGTCTCCGGGAGCTGCATGTGTCA
GAGGTTTTCACCGTCATCACCGAAACGCGCGAGACGAAAGGGCCTCGTGATACGCCTATTTTTATAGGTT
AATGTCATGATAATAATGGTTTCTTAGACGTCAGGTGGCACTTTTCGGGGAAATGTGCGCGGAACCCCTA
TTTGTTTATTTTTCTAAATACATTCAAATATGTATCCGCTCATGAGACAATAACCCTGATAAATGCTTCA
ATAATATTGAAAAAGGAAGAGTATGAGTATTCAACATTTCCGTGTCGCCCTTATTCCCTTTTTTGCGGCA
TTTTGCCTTCCTGTTTTTGCTCACCCAGAAACGCTGGTGAAAGTAAAAGATGCTGAAGATCAGTTGGGTG
CACGAGTGGGTTACATCGAACTGGATCTCAACAGCGGTAAGATCCTTGAGAGTTTTCGCCCCGAAGAACG
TTTTCCAATGATGAGCACTTTTAAAGTTCTGCTATGTGGCGCGGTATTATCCCGTATTGACGCCGGGCAA
GAGCAACTCGGTCGCCGCATACACTATTCTCAGAATGACTTGGTTGAGTACTCACCAGTCACAGAAAAGC
ATCTTACGGATGGCATGACAGTAAGAGAATTATGCAGTGCTGCCATAACCATGAGTGATAACACTGCGGC
CAACTTACTTCTGACAACGATCGGAGGACCGAAGGAGCTAACCGCTTTTTTGCACAACATGGGGGATCAT
GTAACTCGCCTTGATCGTTGGGAACCGGAGCTGAATGAAGCCATACCAAACGACGAGCGTGACACCACGA
TGCCTGTAGCAATGGCAACAACGTTGCGCAAACTATTAACTGGCGAACTACTTACTCTAGCTTCCCGGCA
ACAATTAATAGACTGGATGGAGGCGGATAAAGTTGCAGGACCACTTCTGCGCTCGGCCCTTCCGGCTGGC
TGGTTTATTGCTGATAAATCTGGAGCCGGTGAGCGTGGGTCTCGCGGTATCATTGCAGCACTGGGGCCAG
ATGGTAAGCCCTCCCGTATCGTAGTTATCTACACGACGGGGAGTCAGGCAACTATGGATGAACGAAATAG
ACAGATCGCTGAGATAGGTGCCTCACTGATTAAGCATTGGTAACTGTCAGACCAAGTTTACTCATATATA
CTTTAGATTGATTTAAAACTTCATTTTTAATTTAAAAGGATCTAGGTGAAGATCCTTTTTGATAATCTCA
TGACCAAAATCCCTTAACGTGAGTTTTCGTTCCACTGAGCGTCAGACCCCGTAGAAAAGATCAAAGGATC
TTCTTGAGATCCTTTTTTTCTGCGCGTAATCTGCTGCTTGCAAACAAAAAAACCACCGCTACCAGCGGTG
GTTTGTTTGCCGGATCAAGAGCTACCAACTCTTTTTCCGAAGGTAACTGGCTTCAGCAGAGCGCAGATAC
CAAATACTGTTCTTCTAGTGTAGCCGTAGTTAGGCCACCACTTCAAGAACTCTGTAGCACCGCCTACATA
CCTCGCTCTGCTAATCCTGTTACCAGTGGCTGCTGCCAGTGGCGATAAGTCGTGTCTTACCGGGTTGGAC
TCAAGACGATAGTTACCGGATAAGGCGCAGCGGTCGGGCTGAACGGGGGGTTCGTGCACACAGCCCAGCT
TGGAGCGAACGACCTACACCGAACTGAGATACCTACAGCGTGAGCTATGAGAAAGCGCCACGCTTCCCGA
AGGGAGAAAGGCGGACAGGTATCCGGTAAGCGGCAGGGTCGGAACAGGAGAGCGCACGAGGGAGCTTCCA
GGGGGAAACGCCTGGTATCTTTATAGTCCTGTCGGGTTTCGCCACCTCTGACTTGAGCGTCGATTTTTGT
GATGCTCGTCAGGGGGGCGGAGCCTATGGAAAAACGCCAGCAACGCGGCCTTTTTACGGTTCCTGGCCTT
TTGCTGGCCTTTTGCTCACATGT
